Addgene plasmid #16173: pBScMXT + dSlo
Depositing lab: Larry Salkoff. Depositing organization: Washington University in Saint Louis. Publication: Calcium sensitivity of BK-type KCa channels determined by a separable domain. Wei A, Solaro C, Lingle C, Salkoff L. Neuron. 1994 Sep . 13(3):671-81. 10.1016/0896-6273(94)90034-5 PubMed 7917297.
Backbone
  Vector backbone: pBScMXT
  Backbone size w/o insert (bp): 3200
  Vector type: Xenopus Oocyte expression
Growth in bacteria
  Bacterial resistance: Ampicillin, 100 μg/mL
  Growth temperature: 37°C
  Growth strain: DH5alpha
  Copy number: Unknown
Gene/Insert
  Gene/Insert name: Drosophila melanogaster calcium activated potassium channel (alt names: FBgn0003429; M96840; CG10693)
  Species: D. melanogaster (fly)
  Insert size (bp): 3700
  Mutation: N/A
  GenBank ID: NM_001014661
  Entrez Gene: slo (a.k.a. Dmel_CG10693, BcDNA:GH10751, CG10693, Dmel\CG10693, Dslo, Slo, Slo1, dSlo, dSlo1, dslo, fSlo)
  Cloning method: Restriction Enzyme; 5′ cloning site Cla1 (not destroyed); 3′ cloning site Not1 (not destroyed)
  Sequencing primers: 5′ T3; 3′ T7
Terms and licenses: Academic/Nonprofit Terms; Industry Terms: Not Available to Industry
How to cite: pBScMXT + dSlo was a gift from Larry Salkoff (Addgene plasmid # 16173 ; http://n2t.net/addgene:16173 ; RRID:Addgene_16173)
