[The description below was written by a language model from this plasmid's Addgene catalogue record.]
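Description:
pBScMXT + dSlo is a Xenopus oocyte expression plasmid carrying the Drosophila melanogaster slowpoke (slo, CG10693) cDNA, which encodes the large-conductance, calcium-activated (BK-type) potassium channel. The insert, about 3.7 kb with no recorded mutation, sits in the roughly 3.2 kb pBScMXT backbone between ClaI and NotI sites, both of which were preserved during cloning, so the coding fragment can in principle be excised or exchanged with the same enzymes. The plasmid is propagated in E. coli under ampicillin selection. Its copy number is listed as unknown, and the record does not name the origin of replication.

No feature table is provided, so the promoter and any flanking untranslated elements are not explicitly stated. The listed sequencing primers are T3 on the 5′ side and T7 on the 3′ side. This shows that phage promoter sequences flank the insert and suggests that T3 lies upstream of the coding sequence. That arrangement fits the usual practice for oocyte expression vectors, in which capped RNA is transcribed in vitro from the plasmid and injected into Xenopus oocytes for translation and membrane insertion of the channel. No epitope tags, reporters or fusion partners are recorded.

The associated work examined how the calcium sensitivity of BK-type channels is determined by a separable domain of the protein. The construct is therefore suited to heterologous expression of the fly channel for electrophysiological study of its gating and calcium dependence, and it can serve as a wild-type reference or a source of sequence when building chimeric or mutant channels.
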