>Addgene plasmid #16173 | pBScMXT + dSlo | addgene partial sequence | sequence record 22555 | T3 5'-GCAATTAACCCTCACTAAAGG-3'
CGAGCTTCTTGTTCTTTTTGCAGAAGCTCAGAATAAACGCTCAACTTTGGCAGAATCGATAGCCGCCATG
GCAAGCGGTTTGATCGACACCAATTTCAGCAGCACATTGGCAAATGGGATGTCGGGGTGTGATCAAAGCA
CTGTCGAATCATTGGCCGACGATCCAACAGATTCACCATTCGACGCCGATGATTGTCTCAAGGTGCGCAA
GTACTGGTGCTTTCTGCTGTCCAGCATCTTTACTTTCCTTGCTGGCCTGCTCGTGGTGCTGCTATGGCGA
GCCTTCGCATTCGTTTGCTGCCGCAAGGAGCCGGACCTGGGGCCCAACGACCCCAAGCAGAAGGAGCAGA
AGGCATCCCGCAACAAACAGGAGTTCGAGGGCACCTTTATGACAGAAGCGAAAGACTGGGCTGGAGAGCT
TATCTCGGGTCAAACAACAACTGGTCGAATTTTGGTCGTTCTCGTATTTATACTCAGCATTGCATCCCTC
ATTATATACTTTGTTGATGCATCTAGCGAAGAAGTCGAAAGATGCCAAAAGTGGAGTAACAACATTACTC
AACAGATCGATCTCGCATTCAATATATTTTTTATGGTTTACTTTTTTATACGATTCATAGCGGCGTCCGA
TAAGCTTTGGTTTATGTTAGAAATGTACAGTTTTGTAGATTATTTTACAATACCCCCGTCCTTCGTATCA
ATATATTTAGATCGAACATGGATCGGTCTTCGATTTCTTCGAGCGCTACGTCTCATGACT
